Addgene plasmid #163394: Ssh1 gRNA#1
Purpose: Cas9-mediated knockout of Ssh1 in mammalian cells
Depositing lab: Takeshi Imai. Depositing organization: Kyushu University. Publication: BMPR-2 gates activity-dependent stabilization of primary dendrites during mitral cell remodeling. Aihara S, Fujimoto S, Sakaguchi R, Imai T. Cell Rep. 2021 Jun 22;35(12):109276. doi: 10.1016/j.celrep.2021.109276. PubMed 34161760.
Backbone
  Vector backbone: gRNA backbone
  Backbone size w/o insert (bp): 2763
  Total vector size (bp): 2813
  Vector type: Mammalian Expression, CRISPR
Growth in bacteria
  Bacterial resistance: Ampicillin, 100 μg/mL
  Growth temperature: 37°C
  Growth strain: DH5alpha
  Copy number: Low Copy
Gene/Insert
  Gene/Insert name: ssh1
  gRNA/shRNA sequence: GTTGCTTGCGGAGGAAGACGCGG
  Species: M. musculus (mouse)
  GenBank ID: NM_198109.5
  Entrez Gene: Ssh1 (a.k.a. Gm1394, SSH-1)
Terms and licenses: Academic/Nonprofit Terms; Industry Terms: Not Available to Industry
How to cite: Ssh1 gRNA#1 was a gift from Takeshi Imai (Addgene plasmid # 163394 ; http://n2t.net/addgene:163394 ; RRID:Addgene_163394)
