[The description below was written by a language model from this plasmid's Addgene catalogue record and pLannotate feature annotations shown in this document.]
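Description:
Ssh1 gRNA#1 is a small (about 2.8 kb) mammalian CRISPR guide-expression plasmid built on a minimal "gRNA backbone" and intended for Cas9-mediated knockout of mouse Ssh1 (slingshot protein phosphatase 1, also listed as SSH-1 or Gm1394). It is propagated in E. coli under ampicillin selection, with β-lactamase expressed from its own bla promoter. Replication relies on a ColE1/pMB1/pUC-type origin. The feature annotation describes this origin as high-copy, whereas the catalogue entry lists the plasmid as low copy, and the record does not resolve the discrepancy.

The payload is a single Pol III transcription unit. A human U6 promoter drives a short guide sequence targeting the mouse Ssh1 transcript, which lies in the gap between the promoter and the downstream Streptococcus pyogenes Cas9 gRNA scaffold. Together these produce a chimeric single guide RNA. The plasmid carries no Cas9 coding sequence, fluorescent reporter or mammalian selection marker in the annotated features, so the nuclease must be supplied separately, for example from a co-delivered plasmid or a Cas9-expressing cell or animal.

The remaining annotations appear to be leftovers of the cloning vector rather than functional parts of the design. They include a partial attB2 Gateway site, a pUC-type multiple cloning site, the lac promoter, operator and CAP site, and short fragments matching lacI and the RSF origin. The "#1" in the name suggests it is one of several guides against this gene. The associated study concerns dendrite remodeling in olfactory bulb mitral cells, consistent with use for loss-of-function analysis of Ssh1 in mouse neurons.
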