Features (pLannotate 1.2.2; 13 found; start..end, strand, type, name):
     72..312     +  promoter       U6 promoter: RNA polymerase III promoter for human U6 snRNA
    341..416     +  misc_RNA       gRNA scaffold: guide RNA scaffold for the Streptococcus pyogenes CRISPR/Cas9 system
    428..449     -  protein_bind   attB2 (fragment): mutant version of attB; recombination site for the Gateway® BP reaction BP Clonase™
    463..517     -  CDS            lacI (fragment): lac repressor; lacI; The lac repressor binds to the lac operator to inhibit transcription in E. coli. This inhibition can be relieved by adding lactose or isopropyl-β-D-thiogalactopyranoside (IPTG).
    519..652     -  rep_origin     RSF ori (fragment): Plasmids containing the RSF 1030 origin of replication can be propagated in E. coli cells that contain additional plasmids with compatible origins.
    658..714     +  misc_feature   MCS: pUC18/19 multiple cloning site
    751..767     -  protein_bind   lac operator: The lac repressor binds to the lac operator to inhibit transcription in E. coli. This inhibition can be relieved by adding lactose or isopropyl-β-D-thiogalactopyranoside (IPTG). lac repressor encoded by lacI
    775..805     -  promoter       lac promoter: promoter for the E. coli lac operon
    820..841     -  protein_bind   CAP binding site: CAP binding activates transcription in the presence of cAMP. E. coli catabolite activator protein
    854..946     -  CDS            lacI (fragment): lac repressor; lacI; The lac repressor binds to the lac operator to inhibit transcription in E. coli. This inhibition can be relieved by adding lactose or isopropyl-β-D-thiogalactopyranoside (IPTG).
   1129..1717    -  rep_origin     ori: high-copy-number ColE1/pMB1/pBR322/pUC origin of replication
   1888..2748    -  CDS            AmpR: β-lactamase; bla; confers resistance to ampicillin, carbenicillin, and related antibiotics
   2749..41      -  promoter       AmpR promoter (across the origin): bla
>Addgene plasmid #163394 | Ssh1 gRNA#1 | addgene full sequence | sequence record 341104 | Addgene NGS Result
TTTGAATGTATTTAGAAAAATAAACAAATAGGGGTTCCGCGCACATTTCCCCGAAAAGTGCCACCTGACG
TGAGGGCCTATTTCCCATGATTCCTTCATATTTGCATATACGATACAAGGCTGTTAGAGAGATAATTAGA
ATTAATTTGACTGTAAACACAAAGATATTAGTACAAAATACGTGACGTAGAAAGTAATAATTTCTTGGGT
AGTTTGCAGTTTTAAAATTATGTTTTAAAATGGACTATCATATGCTTACCGTAACTTGAAAGTATTTCGA
TTTCTTGGCTTTATATATCTTGTGGAAAGGACGAAACACCGTTGCTTGCGGAGGAAGACGGTTTTAGAGC
TAGAAATAGCAAGTTAAAATAAGGCTAGTCCGTTATCAACTTGAAAAAGTGGCACCGAGTCGGTGCTTTT
TTTCTAGACCCAGCTTTCTTGTACAAAGTTGGCATTAGATCCGCTGCATTAATGAATCGGCCAACGCGCG
GGGAGAGGCGGTTTGCGTATTGGGCGCTCTTCCGCTTCCTCGCTCACTGACTCGCTGCGCTCGGTCGTTC
GGCTGCGGCGAGCGGTATCAGCTCACTCAAAGGCGGTAATACGGTTATCCACAGAATCAGGGGATAACGC
AGGAAAGAACATGTGAGCAAAAGGCCAGAATTCGAGCTCGGTACCCGGGGATCCTCTAGAGTCGACCTGC
AGGCATGCAAGCTTGGCGTAATCATGGTCATAGCTGTTTCCTGTGTGAAATTGTTATCCGCTCACAATTC
CACACAACATACGAGCCGGAAGCATAAAGTGTAAAGCCTGGGGTGCCTAATGAGTGAGCTAACTCACATT
AATTGCGTTGCGCTCACTGCCCGCTTTCCAGTCGGGAAACCTGTCGTGCCAGCTGCATTAATGAATCGGC
CAACGCGCGGGGAGAGGCGGTTTGCGTATTGGGCGCTCTTCCGCTTCCTCGCTCACTGACTCGCTGCGCT
CGGTCGTTCGGCTGCGGCGAGCGGTATCAGCTCACTCAAAGGCGGTAATACGGTTATCCACAGAATCAGG
GGATAACGCAGGAAAGAACATGTGAGCAAAAGGCCAGCAAAAGGCCAGGAACCGTAAAAAGGCCGCGTTG
CTGGCGTTTTTCCATAGGCTCCGCCCCCCTGACGAGCATCACAAAAATCGACGCTCAAGTCAGAGGTGGC
GAAACCCGACAGGACTATAAAGATACCAGGCGTTTCCCCCTGGAAGCTCCCTCGTGCGCTCTCCTGTTCC
GACCCTGCCGCTTACCGGATACCTGTCCGCCTTTCTCCCTTCGGGAAGCGTGGCGCTTTCTCATAGCTCA
CGCTGTAGGTATCTCAGTTCGGTGTAGGTCGTTCGCTCCAAGCTGGGCTGTGTGCACGAACCCCCCGTTC
AGCCCGACCGCTGCGCCTTATCCGGTAACTATCGTCTTGAGTCCAACCCGGTAAGACACGACTTATCGCC
ACTGGCAGCAGCCACTGGTAACAGGATTAGCAGAGCGAGGTATGTAGGCGGTGCTACAGAGTTCTTGAAG
TGGTGGCCTAACTACGGCTACACTAGAAGAACAGTATTTGGTATCTGCGCTCTGCTGAAGCCAGTTACCT
TCGGAAAAAGAGTTGGTAGCTCTTGATCCGGCAAACAAACCACCGCTGGTAGCGGTGGTTTTTTTGTTTG
CAAGCAGCAGATTACGCGCAGAAAAAAAGGATCTCAAGAAGATCCTTTGATCTTTTCTACGGGGTCTGAC
GCTCAGTGGAACGAAAACTCACGTTAAGGGATTTTGGTCATGAGATTATCAAAAAGGATCTTCACCTAGA
TCCTTTTAAATTAAAAATGAAGTTTTAAATCAATCTAAAGTATATATGAGTAAACTTGGTCTGACAGTTA
CCAATGCTTAATCAGTGAGGCACCTATCTCAGCGATCTGTCTATTTCGTTCATCCATAGTTGCCTGACTC
CCCGTCGTGTAGATAACTACGATACGGGAGGGCTTACCATCTGGCCCCAGTGCTGCAATGATACCGCGAG
ACCCACGCTCACCGGCTCCAGATTTATCAGCAATAAACCAGCCAGCCGGAAGGGCCGAGCGCAGAAGTGG
TCCTGCAACTTTATCCGCCTCCATCCAGTCTATTAATTGTTGCCGGGAAGCTAGAGTAAGTAGTTCGCCA
GTTAATAGTTTGCGCAACGTTGTTGCCATTGCTACAGGCATCGTGGTGTCACGCTCGTCGTTTGGTATGG
CTTCATTCAGCTCCGGTTCCCAACGATCAAGGCGAGTTACATGATCCCCCATGTTGTGCAAAAAAGCGGT
TAGCTCCTTCGGTCCTCCGATCGTTGTCAGAAGTAAGTTGGCCGCAGTGTTATCACTCATGGTTATGGCA
GCACTGCATAATTCTCTTACTGTCATGCCATCCGTAAGATGCTTTTCTGTGACTGGTGAGTACTCAACCA
AGTCATTCTGAGAATAGTGTATGCGGCGACCGAGTTGCTCTTGCCCGGCGTCAATACGGGATAATACCGC
GCCACATAGCAGAACTTTAAAAGTGCTCATCATTGGAAAACGTTCTTCGGGGCGAAAACTCTCAAGGATC
TTACCGCTGTTGAGATCCAGTTCGATGTAACCCACTCGTGCACCCAACTGATCTTCAGCATCTTTTACTT
TCACCAGCGTTTCTGGGTGAGCAAAAACAGGAAGGCAAAATGCCGCAAAAAAGGGAATAAGGGCGACACG
GAAATGTTGAATACTCATACTCTTCCTTTTTCAATATTATTGAAGCATTTATCAGGGTTATTGTCTCATG
AGCGGATACATA
